>Addgene plasmid #105648 | pDest-Tol2 (Chien)-Tol2-Isl2b:GFP:polyA | addgene full sequence | sequence record 202869 | Addgene NGS Result
ATGGTGAGCAAGGGCGAGGAGCTGTTCACCGGGGTGGTGCCCATCCTGGTCGAGCTGGACGGCGACGTAA
ACGGCCACAAGTTCAGCGTGTCCGGCGAGGGCGAGGGCGATGCCACCTACGGCAAGCTGACCCTGAAGTT
CATCTGCACCACCGGCAAGCTGCCCGTGCCCTGGCCCACCCTCGTGACCACCCTGACCTACGGCGTGCAG
TGCTTCAGCCGCTACCCCGACCACATGAAGCAGCACGACTTCTTCAAGTCCGCCATGCCCGAAGGCTACG
TCCAGGAGCGCACCATCTTCTTCAAGGACGACGGCAACTACAAGACCCGCGCCGAGGTGAAGTTCGAGGG
CGACACCCTGGTGAACCGCATCGAGCTGAAGGGCATCGACTTCAAGGAGGACGGCAACATCCTGGGGCAC
AAGCTGGAGTACAACTACAACAGCCACAACGTCTATATCATGGCCGACAAGCAGAAGAACGGCATCAAGG
TGAACTTCAAGATCCGCCACAACATCGAGGACGGCAGCGTGCAGCTCGCCGACCACTACCAGCAGAACAC
CCCCATCGGCGACGGCCCCGTGCTGCTGCCCGACAACCACTACCTGAGCACCCAGTCCGCCCTGAGCAAA
GACCCCAACGAGAAGCGCGATCACATGGTCCTGCTGGAGTTCGTGACCGCCGCCGGGATCACTCTCGGCA
TGGACGAGCTGTACAAGGGCGGTGGAAGATCTGGGAATTCAAGGCCTCTCGAGCCTCTAGATTCTGCAGC
CCTATAGTGAGTCGTATTACGTAGATCCAGACATGATAAGATACATTGATGAGTTTGGACAAACCACAAC
TAGAATGCAGTGAAAAAAATGCTTTATTTGTGAAATTTGTGATGCTATTGCTTTATTTGTAACCATTATA
AGCTGCAATAAACAAGTTAACAACAACAATTGCATTCATTTTATGTTTCAGGTTCAGGGGGAGGTGTGGG
AGGTTTTTTCCAACTTTATTATACATAGTTGATAATTCACTGGCCGTCGTTTTACGGTACCATCGATGAT
GATCCAGACATGATAAGATACATTGATGAGTTTGGACAAACCACAACTAGAATGCAGTGAAAAAAATGCT
TTATTTGTGAAATTTGTGATGCTATTGCTTTATTTGTAACCATTATAAGCTGCAATAAACAAGTTAACAA
CAACAATTGCATTCATTTTATGTTTCAGGTTCAGGGGGAGGTGTGGGAGGTTTTTTAAAGCAAGTAAAAC
CTCTACAAATGTGGTATGGCTGATTATGATCCTCTAGATCAGATCTGCGAAGATACGGCCACGGGTGCTC
TTGATCCTGTGGCTGATTTTGGACTGTGCTGCTCGCAGCTGCTGATGAATCACATACTTCCTCCATTTTC
TTCCACTGATTGACTGTTATAATTTCCCTAATTTCCAGGTCAAGGTGCTGTGCATTGTGGTAATAGATGT
GACATGACGTCACTTCCAAAGGACCAATGAACATGTCTGACCAATTTCATATAATGTGAAAACGATTTTC
ATAGGCAGAATAAATAACATTTAAATTAAACTGGGCATCAGCGCAATTCAATTGGTTTGGTAATAGCAAG
GGAAAATAGAATGAAGTGATCTCCAAAAAATAAGTACTTTTTGACTGTAAATAAAATTGTAAGGAGTAAA
AAGTACTTTTTTTTCTAAAAAAATGTAATTAAGTAAAAGTAAAAGTATTGATTTTTAATTGTACTCAAGT
AAAGTAAAAATCCCCAAAAATAATACTTAAGTACAGTAATCAAGTAAAATTACTCAAGTACTTTACACCT
CTGGTTCTTGACCCCCTACCTTCAGCAAGCCCAGCAGATCCACTAGTTCTAGAGCGGCCGCCACCGCGGT
GGAGCTCCAGCTTTTGTTCCCTTTAGTGAGGGTTAATTGCGCGCTTGGCGTAATCATGGTCATAGCTGTT
TCCTGTGTGAAATTGTTATCCGCTCACAATTCCACACAACATACGAGCCGGAAGCATAAAGTGTAAAGCC
TGGGGTGCCTAATGAGTGAGCTAACTCACATTAATTGCGTTGCGCTCACTGCCCGCTTTCCAGTCGGGAA
ACCTGTCGTGCCAGCTGCATTAATGAATCGGCCAACGCGCGGGGAGAGGCGGTTTGCGTATTGGGCGCTC
TTCCGCTTCCTCGCTCACTGACTCGCTGCGCTCGGTCGTTCGGCTGCGGCGAGCGGTATCAGCTCACTCA
AAGGCGGTAATACGGTTATCCACAGAATCAGGGGATAACGCAGGAAAGAACATGTGAGCAAAAGGCCAGC
AAAAGGCCAGGAACCGTAAAAAGGCCGCGTTGCTGGCGTTTTTCCATAGGCTCCGCCCCCCTGACGAGCA
TCACAAAAATCGACGCTCAAGTCAGAGGTGGCGAAACCCGACAGGACTATAAAGATACCAGGCGTTTCCC
CCTGGAAGCTCCCTCGTGCGCTCTCCTGTTCCGACCCTGCCGCTTACCGGATACCTGTCCGCCTTTCTCC
CTTCGGGAAGCGTGGCGCTTTCTCATAGCTCACGCTGTAGGTATCTCAGTTCGGTGTAGGTCGTTCGCTC
CAAGCTGGGCTGTGTGCACGAACCCCCCGTTCAGCCCGACCGCTGCGCCTTATCCGGTAACTATCGTCTT
GAGTCCAACCCGGTAAGACACGACTTATCGCCACTGGCAGCAGCCACTGGTAACAGGATTAGCAGAGCGA
GGTATGTAGGCGGTGCTACAGAGTTCTTGAAGTGGTGGCCTAACTACGGCTACACTAGAAGAACAGTATT
TGGTATCTGCGCTCTGCTGAAGCCAGTTACCTTCGGAAAAAGAGTTGGTAGCTCTTGATCCGGCAAACAA
ACCACCGCTGGTAGCGGTGGTTTTTTTGTTTGCAAGCAGCAGATTACGCGCAGAAAAAAAGGATCTCAAG
AAGATCCTTTGATCTTTTCTACGGGGTCTGACGCTCAGTGGAACGAAAACTCACGTTAAGGCATTTTGGT
CATGAGATTATCAAAAAGGATCTTCACCTAGATCCTTTTAAATTAAAAATGAAGTTTTAAATCAATCTAA
AGTATATATGAGTAAACTTGGTCTGACAGTTACCAATGCTTAATCAGTGAGGCACCTATCTCAGCGATCT
GTCTATTTCGTTCATCCATAGTTGCCTGACTCCCCGTCGTGTAGATAACTACGATACGGGAGGGCTTACC
ATCTGGCCCCAGTGCTGCAATGATACCGCGAGACCCACGCTCACCGGCTCCAGATTTATCAGCAATAAAC
CAGCCAGCCGGAAGGGCCGAGCGCAGAAGTGGTCCTGCAACTTTATCCGCCTCCATCCAGTCTATTAATT
GTTGCCGGGAAGCTAGAGTAAGTAGTTCGCCAGTTAATAGTTTGCGCAACGTTGTTGCCATTGCTACAGG
CATCGTGGTGTCACGCTCGTCGTTTGGTATGGCTTCATTCAGCTCCGGTTCCCAACGATCAAGGCGAGTT
ACATGATCCCCCATGTTGTGCAAAAAAGCGGTTAGCTCCTTCGGTCCTCCGATCGTTGTCAGAAGTAAGT
TGGCCGCAGTGTTATCACTCATGGTTATGGCAGCACTGCATAATTCTCTTACTGTCATGCCATCCGTAAG
ATGCTTTTCTGTGACTGGTGAGTACTCAACCAAGTCATTCTGAGAATAGTGTATGCGGCGACCGAGTTGC
TCTTGCCCGGCGTCAATACGGGATAATACCGCGCCACATAGCAGAACTTTAAAAGTGCTCATCATTGGAA
AACGTTCTTCGGGGCGAAAACTCTCAAGGATCTTACCGCTGTTGAGATCCAGTTCGATGTAACCCACTCG
TGCACCCAACTGATCTTCAGCATCTTTTACTTTCACCAGCGTTTCTGGGTGAGCAAAAACAGGAAGGCAA
AATGCCGCAAAAAAGGGAATAAGGGCGACACGGAAATGTTGAATACTCATACTCTTCCTTTTTCAATATT
ATTGAAGCATTTATCAGGGTTATTGTCTCATGAGCGGATACATATTTGAATGTATTTAGAAAAATAAACA
AATAGGGGTTCCGCGCACATTTCCCCGAAAAGTGCCACCTAAATTGTAAGCGTTAATATTTTGTTAAAAT
TCGCGTTAAATTTTTGTTAAATCAGCTCATTTTTTAACCAATAGGCCGAAATCGGCAAAATCCCTTATAA
ATCAAAAGAATAGACCGAGATAGGGT
[37 nt withheld, positions 4227-4263]
AAAGAACGTGGACTCCAACGTCAAAGG
[32 nt withheld, positions 4291-4322]
GCTGGCTAAGAACTCATCAGCCTCCCCGGTCCATCTACCCACGTACCAATGCACCAATTGGCCACAATGA
CGGCTACTACATGGTGCCATTCCTTCCTCTTTATAGGAATGGAGACTACCTCCTGTCCAACAATGCTCTT
GGATACGAGTACGCCTACCTGTTGGACCCAGGTCATTGCACAACACCAGAAATGCCCTCTGATCTGCAAA
AGACGTGAATATCTGTTCAGACACCCATATCCACTCTGTTCCACACAGGTCAGAGGTTTGTCCAGGAGTT
CTTGACAGAGGTGTAAAAAGTACTCAAAAATTTTACTCAAGTGAAAGTACAAGTACTTAGGGAAAATTTT
ACTCAATTAAAAGTAAAAGTATCTGGCTAGAATCTTACTTGAGTAAAAGTAAAAAAGTACTCCATTAAAA
TTGTACTTGAGTATTAAGGAAGTAAAAGTAAAAGCAAGAAAGAAAACTAGAGATTCTTGTTTAAGCTTTT
AATCTCAAAAAACATTAAATGAAATGCATACAAGGTTTTATCCTGCTTTAGAACTGTTTGTATTTAATTA
TCAAACTATAAGACAGACAATCTAATGCCAGTACACGCTACTCAAAGTTGTAAAACCTCAGATTTAACTT
CAGTAGAAGCTGATTCTCAAAATTGTTAGTGTCAAGCCTAGCTCTTTTGGGGCTGAAAAGCAATCCTGCA
GTGCTGAAAAGCCTCTCACAGGCAGCCGATGCGGGAAGAGGTGTATTAGTCTTGATAGAGAGGCTGCAAA
TAGCAGGAAACGTGAGCAGAGACTCCCTGGTGTCTGAAACACAGGCCAGATGGGCCCTCGAGCAGGAAAC
AGCTATGACCATGATTACGCCAAGCTATCAACTTTGTATAGAAAAGTTGGTAACAGGATGTGACACGTCG
TCTGCTTTAATCAGTGTTTGAGAGGGCACCTCTACACACTGAATGCCAAGCAAAGAAAGTCAGAAAATCT
AAATAATAGCAAACATACACACACACACACATACACAAATATATATATCAACTCTTCATTCAGTTATTTA
CAAAAAAAAACAGAATATCTGAACTAGCCAGATGAAAAAGAGAGCGAGAAAGGAGAAAAGAAAGAGAGAG
AGAGATAAAATGAAAGAGACAGACAGAAACAGACAGAGGGAGAGGGAGTCAGTCTCTTGTGACCTACATG
AAAGCAACGTGCCTCGCTACTCCTGGCTAAATGCACTCTCATATTAATATTTTAAAACGCCGTAATGTGA
CGGTGAAACCCTCGGAGGACAGATACATCAATTTGCAGGGGCCTCGGCTTCAGGAAAGAGAAACAGGGAT
AATTTGCCATTAGGAGAAATTGTTCATTATGGGCAGCTTCATAGGAACACATAAACCAAGTCACCTCTCT
CACGTGAGCTGCAAATCCACACTTTTGCGTGAATGGAGACGTTGCCCGAGAGCTTTAATGCTCCTGGGTC
ATTAGTACAAAAAGGTTTGTTGTGCTGTTAAATCTGCTGCATGTTGCGGTGATCAATCAACATGAAAGGG
GCTTCCCACTAAGACCGGATCACTGTAAATAAATCAATTAGGCCGCGAGAGTCAAGCTTTTATCAGAATT
GTTGCTACACACACACACACACACACACAATCGGCCTATAGATTCAGTGCTGAACAGTCCGGTTCAGATT
CAGCTCAAGATAAATAAGACATCTGAGTTTGCTGATCATCGTTCAGCCAGTAAATGACACCAGCAGCAGG
CCAAGTTTGTACAAAAAAGCAGGCTCAATCGCCCTTTCTAGAGGGTATATAATGGATCCCATCGCGTCTC
AGCCTCACTTTGAGCTCCTCCACACGAATTCTTTGGCCATGAAGCTACTGTCTTCTATCGAACAAGCATG
CGATATTTGCCGACTTAAAAAGCTCAAGTGCTCCAAAGAAAAACCGAAGTGCGCCAAGTGTCTGAAGAAC
AACTGGGAGTGTCGCTACTCTCCCAAAACCAAAAGGTCTCCGCTGACTAGGGCACATCTGACAGAAGTGG
AATCAAGGCTAGAAAGACTGGAACAGCTATTTCTACTGATTTTTCCTCGAGAAGACCTTGACATGATTTT
GAAAATGGATTCTTTACAGGATATAAAAGCATTGTTAACAGGATTATTTGTACAAGATAATGTGAATAAA
GATGCCGTCACAGATAGATTGGCTTCAGTGGAGACTGATATGCCTCTAACATTGAGACAGCATAGAATAA
GTGCGACATCATCATCGGAAGAGAGTAGTAACAAAGGTCAAAGACAGTTGACTGTATCGTCGAGGTCGAC
CCCGGGAATTCAGATCTCTCGAGCCGCCCCCCCGACCGATGTCAGCCTGGGGGACGAGCTCCACTTAGAC
GGCGAGGACGTGGCGATGGCGCATGCCGACGCGCTAGACGATTTCGATCTGGACATGTTGGGGGACGGGG
ATTCCCCGGGTCCGGGATTTACCCCCCACGACTCCGCCCCCTACGGCGCTCTGGATATGTAGCGGATCTA
CTAGTGCGGCCCCTCTCGAGCCTCTAGAACTATAGTGAGTCGTATTACGTAGATCCAGACATGATAAGAT
ACATTGATGAGTTTGGACAAACCACAACTAGAATGCAGTGAAAAAAATGCTTTATTTGTGAAATTTGTGA
TGCTATTGCTTTATTTGTAACCATTATAAGCTGCAATAAACAAGTTAACAACAACAATTGCATTCATTTT
ATGTTTCAGGTTCAGGGGGAGGTGTGGGAGGTTTTTTAATTCGCGGCCATCAAGCTTAGGCCTCCAAGGC
GGAGTACTGTCCTCCGGGCTGGCGGAGTACTGTCCTCCGGCAAGGTCGGAGTACTGTCCTCCGACACTAG
AGGTCGGAGTACTGTCCTCCGACGCAAGGCGGAGTACTGTCCTCCGGGCTGCGGAGTACTGTCCTCCGGC
AAGGTCGGAGTACTGTCCTCCGACACTAGAGGTCGGAGTACTGTCCTCCGACGCAAGGTCGGAGTACTGT
CCTCCGACACTAGAGGTCGGAGTACTGTCCTCCGACGCAAGGTCGGAGTACTGTCCTCCGACACTAGAGG
TCGGAGTACTGTCCTCCGACGCAAGGCGGAGTACTGTCCTCCGGGCTGGCGGAGTACTGTCCTCCGGCAA
GGGTCGACTCTAGAGGGTATATAATGGATCCCATCGCGTCTCAGCCTCACTTTGAGCTCCTCCACACGAA
TTCCCTCGACCTCGAAGACACCCAGCTTTCTTGTACAAAGTGGCCACC
Features (pLannotate 1.2.2; 35 found; start..end, strand, type, name):
      1..717     +  CDS            EGFP: EGFP is a basic (constitutively fluorescent) green fluorescent protein published in 1996, derived from Aequorea victoria. It is reported to be a rapidly-maturing weak dimer with moderate acid sensitivity.
    771..789     -  promoter       T7 promoter: promoter for bacteriophage T7 RNA polymerase
    794..928     -  polyA_signal   SV40 poly(A) signal: SV40 polyadenylation signal
    991..1011    -  protein_bind   attB3: mutant version of attB; core recombination site for the Gateway® BP reaction BP Clonase™
   1015..1035    +  CDS            lacZα (fragment): LacZα fragment of β-galactosidase; lacZ fragment
   1051..1185    -  polyA_signal   SV40 poly(A) signal: SV40 polyadenylation signal
   1208..1291    -  CDS            large T antigen (fragment): large T antigen from SV40 (simian virus 40)
   1857..1897    -  misc_feature   MCS (fragment): pBluescript multiple cloning site
   1910..1928    -  promoter       T3 promoter: promoter for bacteriophage T3 RNA polymerase
   1973..1989    -  protein_bind   lac operator: The lac repressor binds to the lac operator to inhibit transcription in E. coli. This inhibition can be relieved by adding lactose or isopropyl-β-D-thiogalactopyranoside (IPTG). lac repressor encoded by lacI
   1997..2027    -  promoter       lac promoter: promoter for the E. coli lac operon
   2042..2063    -  protein_bind   CAP binding site: CAP binding activates transcription in the presence of cAMP. E. coli catabolite activator protein
   2076..2168    -  CDS            lacI (fragment): lac repressor; lacI; The lac repressor binds to the lac operator to inhibit transcription in E. coli. This inhibition can be relieved by adding lactose or isopropyl-β-D-thiogalactopyranoside (IPTG).
   2351..2939    -  rep_origin     ori: high-copy-number ColE1/pMB1/pBR322/pUC origin of replication
   3110..3970    -  CDS            AmpR: β-lactamase; bla; confers resistance to ampicillin, carbenicillin, and related antibiotics
   3971..4075    -  promoter       AmpR promoter: bla
   4101..4322    -  rep_origin     M13 ori (fragment) (sequence partly withheld): M13 bacteriophage origin of replication; arrow indicates direction of (+) strand synthesis
   4322..4609    +  CDS            tyr (fragment) (sequence partly withheld): TYRO_ORYLA - Also known as tyro. Experimental evidence at transcript level: Swiss-Prot protein existence level 2. This is a copper-containing oxidase that functions in the formation of pigments such as melanins and other polyphenolic compounds. From Oryzias latipes (Japanese rice fish) (Japanese killifish).
   5191..5211    +  protein_bind   attB4: mutant version of attB; core recombination site for the Gateway® BP reaction BP Clonase™
   6074..6094    +  protein_bind   attB1: mutant version of attB; core recombination site for the Gateway® BP reaction BP Clonase™
   6111..6128    +  promoter       minP (fragment): minimal TATA-box promoter with low basal activity
   6181..6621    +  CDS            GAL4 DNA binding domain: DNA binding domain of the GAL4 transcriptional activator; Saccharomyces cerevisiae GAL4 (truncated)
   6658..6831    +  CDS            VP16 AD (fragment): transcriptional activation domain of herpes simplex virus protein VP16 (Triezenberg et al., 1988; Cousens et al., 1989); UL48
   6872..6889    -  promoter       T7 promoter (fragment): promoter for bacteriophage T7 RNA polymerase
   6894..7028    -  polyA_signal   SV40 poly(A) signal: SV40 polyadenylation signal
   7169..7186    +  protein_bind   5X UAS (fragment): five tandem copies of the "ScaI site" 17-mer CGGAGTACTGTCCTCCG, an upstream activating sequence (UAS) that efficiently binds yeast Gal4 (Webster et al., 1988; Pfeiffer et al., 2010) GAL4
   7197..7214    +  protein_bind   5X UAS (fragment): five tandem copies of the "ScaI site" 17-mer CGGAGTACTGTCCTCCG, an upstream activating sequence (UAS) that efficiently binds yeast Gal4 (Webster et al., 1988; Pfeiffer et al., 2010) GAL4
   7268..7285    +  protein_bind   5X UAS (fragment): five tandem copies of the "ScaI site" 17-mer CGGAGTACTGTCCTCCG, an upstream activating sequence (UAS) that efficiently binds yeast Gal4 (Webster et al., 1988; Pfeiffer et al., 2010) GAL4
   7296..7313    +  protein_bind   5X UAS (fragment): five tandem copies of the "ScaI site" 17-mer CGGAGTACTGTCCTCCG, an upstream activating sequence (UAS) that efficiently binds yeast Gal4 (Webster et al., 1988; Pfeiffer et al., 2010) GAL4
   7322..7339    +  protein_bind   5X UAS (fragment): five tandem copies of the "ScaI site" 17-mer CGGAGTACTGTCCTCCG, an upstream activating sequence (UAS) that efficiently binds yeast Gal4 (Webster et al., 1988; Pfeiffer et al., 2010) GAL4
   7350..7367    +  protein_bind   5X UAS (fragment): five tandem copies of the "ScaI site" 17-mer CGGAGTACTGTCCTCCG, an upstream activating sequence (UAS) that efficiently binds yeast Gal4 (Webster et al., 1988; Pfeiffer et al., 2010) GAL4
   7376..7393    +  protein_bind   5X UAS (fragment): five tandem copies of the "ScaI site" 17-mer CGGAGTACTGTCCTCCG, an upstream activating sequence (UAS) that efficiently binds yeast Gal4 (Webster et al., 1988; Pfeiffer et al., 2010) GAL4
   7404..7421    +  protein_bind   5X UAS (fragment): five tandem copies of the "ScaI site" 17-mer CGGAGTACTGTCCTCCG, an upstream activating sequence (UAS) that efficiently binds yeast Gal4 (Webster et al., 1988; Pfeiffer et al., 2010) GAL4
   7483..7500    +  promoter       minP (fragment): minimal TATA-box promoter with low basal activity
   7565..7585    -  protein_bind   attB2: mutant version of attB; core recombination site for the Gateway® BP reaction BP Clonase™
