[The description below was written by a language model from this plasmid's Addgene catalogue record and pLannotate feature annotations shown in this document.]
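Description:
pDest-Tol2 (Chien)-Tol2-Isl2b:GFP:polyA is a zebrafish transgenesis plasmid assembled by multisite Gateway cloning into the pDESTTol2pA2 destination backbone of the Tol2kit. The catalogue files it under mammalian expression, but its insert species and stated purpose are zebrafish. It is propagated in E. coli through a high-copy ColE1/pUC-type origin with ampicillin selection (AmpR), and it retains pBluescript-derived remnants such as an M13 origin fragment, lac promoter/operator and T3/T7 promoters. The Tol2 transposon arms implied by the backbone are not annotated by name. A fragment matching medaka tyrosinase probably marks flanking sequence carried along with the Tol2 element, which was originally isolated from that locus.

The feature table shows a more elaborate payload than the name suggests. An unannotated segment of roughly 860 bp between attB4 and attB1 occupies the 5′ entry position, and presumably holds the isl2b regulatory sequence, though the record does not define it. Downstream of attB1 lie a minimal promoter fragment, a GAL4 DNA-binding domain fused to a VP16 activation domain, and an SV40 poly(A) signal. These are followed by multiple UAS repeats, a second minimal promoter, attB2, the EGFP coding sequence and further SV40 poly(A) signals flanking attB3. This layout indicates a self-contained Gal4-VP16/UAS amplification cassette, in which the isl2b element drives the transactivator and that in turn activates UAS-controlled EGFP, rather than direct promoter-to-GFP expression.

The stated use is GFP labelling of sensory neurons (retinal ganglion cells, trigeminal neurons, Rohon-Beard neurons and dorsal root ganglia) for up to two weeks. Repository sequencing found a short stretch of extra residues at the EGFP C-terminus, and the depositing laboratory reports that the plasmid functions as intended.
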