Addgene plasmid #105648: pDest-Tol2 (Chien)-Tol2-Isl2b:GFP:polyA
Purpose: Expression of GFP in sensory neurons (retinal ganglion cells, trigeminal, Rohon Beard neurons and dorsal root ganglia) for up to 2 weeks
Depositing lab: Sandra Rieger. Depositing organization: Mount Desert Island Biological Laboratory.
Backbone
  Vector backbone: pDESTTol2pA2
  Backbone manufacturer: Chi-Bin Chien lab
  Backbone size w/o insert (bp): 5800
  Vector type: Mammalian Expression
Growth in bacteria
  Bacterial resistance: Ampicillin, 100 μg/mL
  Growth temperature: 37°C
  Growth strain: DH5alpha
  Copy number: Unknown
Gene/Insert
  Gene/Insert name: Tol2-Isl2b:GFP:polyA (alt name: isl3)
  Species: D. rerio (zebrafish)
  Insert size (bp): 2000
  Entrez Gene: isl2b (a.k.a. ISL-3, isl3, islet 3, zfIsl-3, zgc:109840)
  Cloning method: Gateway Cloning
Resource information
  A portion of this plasmid was derived from a plasmid made by: Derived from two plasmids from Chi-Bin Chien’s lab at the University of Utah.
Terms and licenses: Academic/Nonprofit Terms; Industry Terms: Not Available to Industry
Depositor comments: Addgene NGS results found additional amino acids GGGRSGNSRPLEPLDSAAL at the C-terminus of the EGFP translation. Plasmid was validated and confirmed to function as intended by the depositing laboratory
How to cite: pDest-Tol2 (Chien)-Tol2-Isl2b:GFP:polyA was a gift from Sandra Rieger (Addgene plasmid # 105648 ; http://n2t.net/addgene:105648 ; RRID:Addgene_105648)
